>Addgene plasmid #122101 | pAAV-EF1α1.1-tdTomato | addgene full sequence | sequence record 242265 | Addgene NGS Result
CTTCCGCTTCCTCGCTCACTGACTCGCTGCGCTCGGTCGTTCGGCTGCGGCGAGCGGTATCAGCTCACTC
AAAGGCGGTAATACGGTTATCCACAGAATCAGGGGATAACGCAGGAAAGAACATGTGAGCAAAAGGCCAG
CAAAAGGCCAGGAACCGTAAAAAGGCCGCGTTGCTGGCGTTTTTCCATAGGCTCCGCCCCCCTGACGAGC
ATCACAAAAATCGACGCTCAAGTCAGAGGTGGCGAAACCCGACAGGACTATAAAGATACCAGGCGTTTCC
CCCTGGAAGCTCCCTCGTGCGCTCTCCTGTTCCGACCCTGCCGCTTACCGGATACCTGTCCGCCTTTCTC
CCTTCGGGAAGCGTGGCGCTTTCTCATAGCTCACGCTGTAGGTATCTCAGTTCGGTGTAGGTCGTTCGCT
CCAAGCTGGGCTGTGTGCACGAACCCCCCGTTCAGCCCGACCGCTGCGCCTTATCCGGTAACTATCGTCT
TGAGTCCAACCCGGTAAGACACGACTTATCGCCACTGGCAGCAGCCACTGGTAACAGGATTAGCAGAGCG
AGGTATGTAGGCGGTGCTACAGAGTTCTTGAAGTGGTGGCCTAACTACGGCTACACTAGAAGAACAGTAT
TTGGTATCTGCGCTCTGCTGAAGCCAGTTACCTTCGGAAAAAGAGTTGGTAGCTCTTGATCCGGCAAACA
AACCACCGCTGGTAGCGGTGGTTTTTTTGTTTGCAAGCAGCAGATTACGCGCAGAAAAAAAGGATCTCAA
GAAGATCCTTTGATCTTTTCTACGGGGTCTGACGCTCAGTGGAACGAAAACTCACGTTAAGGGATTTTGG
TCATGAGATTATCAAAAAGGATCTTCACCTAGATCCTTTTAAATTAAAAATGAAGTTTTAAATCAATCTA
AAGTATATATGAGTAAACTTGGTCTGACAGTTACCAATGCTTAATCAGTGAGGCACCTATCTCAGCGATC
TGTCTATTTCGTTCATCCATAGTTGCCTGACTCCCCGTCGTGTAGATAACTACGATACGGGAGGGCTTAC
CATCTGGCCCCAGTGCTGCAATGATACCGCGAGACCCACGCTCACCGGCTCCAGATTTATCAGCAATAAA
CCAGCCAGCCGGAAGGGCCGAGCGCAGAAGTGGTCCTGCAACTTTATCCGCCTCCATCCAGTCTATTAAT
TGTTGCCGGGAAGCTAGAGTAAGTAGTTCGCCAGTTAATAGTTTGCGCAACGTTGTTGCCATTGCTACAG
GCATCGTGGTGTCACGCTCGTCGTTTGGTATGGCTTCATTCAGCTCCGGTTCCCAACGATCAAGGCGAGT
TACATGATCCCCCATGTTGTGCAAAAAAGCGGTTAGCTCCTTCGGTCCTCCGATCGTTGTCAGAAGTAAG
TTGGCCGCAGTGTTATCACTCATGGTTATGGCAGCACTGCATAATTCTCTTACTGTCATGCCATCCGTAA
GATGCTTTTCTGTGACTGGTGAGTACTCAACCAAGTCATTCTGAGAATAGTGTATGCGGCGACCGAGTTG
CTCTTGCCCGGCGTCAATACGGGATAATACCGCGCCACATAGCAGAACTTTAAAAGTGCTCATCATTGGA
AAACGTTCTTCGGGGCGAAAACTCTCAAGGATCTTACCGCTGTTGAGATCCAGTTCGATGTAACCCACTC
GTGCACCCAACTGATCTTCAGCATCTTTTACTTTCACCAGCGTTTCTGGGTGAGCAAAAACAGGAAGGCA
AAATGCCGCAAAAAAGGGAATAAGGGCGACACGGAAATGTTGAATACTCATACTCTTCCTTTTTCAATAT
TATTGAAGCATTTATCAGGGTTATTGTCTCATGAGCGGATACATATTTGAATGTATTTAGAAAAATAAAC
AAATAGGGGTTCCGCGCACATTTCCCCGAAAAGTGCCACCTAAATTGTAAGCGTTAATATTTTGTTAAAA
TTCGCGTTAAATTTTTGTTAAATCAGCTCATTTTTTAACCAATAGGCCGAAATCGGCAAAATCCCTTATA
AATCAAAAGAATAGACCGAGATAGGGT
[37 nt withheld, positions 2058-2094]
AAAGAACGTGGACTCCAACGTCAAAGG
[49 nt withheld, positions 2122-2170]
T
[91 nt withheld, positions 2172-2262]
G
[124 nt withheld, positions 2264-2387]
CCCATTCGCCATTCAGGCTGCGCAACTGTTGGGAAGGGCGATCGGTGCGGGCCTCTTCGCTATTACGCCA
GCTGCGCGCTCGCTCGCTCACTGAGGCCGCCCGGGCAAAGCCCGGGCGTCGGGCGACCTTTGGTCGCCCG
GCCTCAGTGAGCGAGCGAGCGCGCAGAGAGGGAGTGGCCAACTCCATCACTAGGGGTTCCTTGTAGTTAA
TGATTAACCCGCCATGCTACTTATCTACGTAGCCATGCTCTAGGAAGATCGTAGGTTAATTAAGGCTCCG
GTGCCCGTCAGTGGGCAGAGCGCACATCGCCCACAGTCCCCGAGAAGTTGGGGGGAGGGGTCGGCAATTG
AACCGGTGCCTAGAGAAGGTGGCGCGGGGTAAACTGGGAAAGTGATGTCGTGTACTGGCTCCGCCTTTTT
CCCGAGGGTGGGGGAGAACCGTATATAAGTGCAGTAGTCGCCGTGAACGTTCTTTTTCGCAACGGGTTTG
CCGCCAGAACACAGGTAAGTGCCGTGTGTGGTTCCCGCGGGCCTGGCCTCTTTACGGGTTATGGCCCTTG
CGTGCCTTGAATTACTTCCACCTGGCTGCAGTACGTGATTCTTGATCCCGAGCTTCGGGTTGGAAGTGGG
TGGGAGAGTTCGAGGCCTTGCGCTTAAGGAGCCCCTTCGCCTCGTGCTTGAGTTGAGGCCTGGCCTGGGC
GCTGGGGCCGCCGCGTGCGAATCTGGTGGCACCTTCGCGCCTGTCTCGCTGCTTTCGATAAGTCTCTAGC
CATTTAAAATTTTTGATGACCTGCTGCGACGCTTTTTTTCTGGCAAGATAGTCTTGTAAATGCGGGCCAA
GATCTGCACACTGGTATTTCGGTTTTTGGGGCCGCGGGCGGCGACGGGGCCCGTGCGTCCCAGCGCACAT
GTTCGACGAGGCGGGGCCTGCGAGCGCGGCCACCGAGAATCGGACGGGGGTAGTCTCAAGCTGGCCGGCC
TGCTCTGGTGCCTGGCCTCGCGCCGCCGTGTATCGCCCCGCCCTGGGCGGCAAGGCTGGCCCGGTCGGCA
CCAGTTGCGTGAGCGGAAAGATGGCCGCTTCCCGGCCCTGCTGCAGGGAGCTCAAAATGGAGGACGCGGC
GCTCGGGAGAGCGGGCGGGTGAGTCACCCACACAAAGGAAAAGGGCCTTTCCGTCCTCAGCCGTCGCTTC
ATGTGACTCCACGGAGTACCGGGCGCCGTCCAGGCACCTCGATTAGTTCTCGAGCTTTTGGAGTACGTCG
TCTTTAGGTTGGGGGGAGGGGTTTTATGCGATGGAGTTTCCCCACACTGAGTGGGTGGAGACTGAAGTTA
GGCCAGCTTGGCACTTGATGTAATTCTCCTTGGAATTTGCCCTTTTTGAGTTTGGATCTTGGTTCATTCT
CAAGCCTCAGACAGTGGTTCAAAGTTTTTTTCTTCCATTTCAGGTGTCGTGAGGATCCGGTACCGCCACC
ATGGTGAGTAAGGGCGAGGAAGTGATCAAAGAGTTCATGCGGTTTAAGGTGAGAATGGAAGGAAGCATGA
ACGGCCACGAGTTCGAAATTGAGGGAGAAGGAGAGGGACGGCCCTACGAGGGCACCCAGACAGCCAAGCT
GAAAGTGACAAAGGGCGGGCCTCTGCCATTCGCTTGGGACATCCTGAGCCCACAGTTTATGTACGGCTCC
AAGGCCTATGTGAAACATCCAGCTGACATTCCCGATTATAAGAAACTGAGCTTCCCCGAGGGGTTTAAGT
GGGAAAGAGTGATGAACTTCGAGGACGGAGGCCTGGTGACTGTGACCCAGGACAGCTCCCTGCAGGATGG
GACCCTGATCTACAAGGTGAAAATGAGAGGGACAAATTTTCCCCCTGATGGACCTGTGATGCAGAAGAAA
ACTATGGGATGGGAGGCCTCCACCGAAAGGCTGTATCCACGCGACGGGGTGCTGAAAGGAGAAATCCACC
AGGCTCTGAAGCTGAAAGATGGGGGACATTACCTGGTGGAGTTCAAGACAATCTACATGGCCAAGAAACC
TGTGCAGCTGCCAGGCTACTATTACGTGGACACAAAACTGGATATCACTTCACACAACGAGGACTACACT
ATTGTGGAGCAGTATGAACGGAGCGAGGGGAGACACCATCTGTTCCTGGGCCATGGGACTGGAAGTACCG
GCTCAGGGTCTAGTGGAACCGCCTCAAGCGAGGATAACAATATGGCTGTGATCAAAGAGTTCATGAGGTT
TAAGGTGCGCATGGAGGGCAGCATGAATGGGCACGAATTTGAGATTGAAGGAGAGGGCGAAGGGAGGCCT
TACGAGGGCACACAGACTGCCAAGCTGAAAGTGACCAAGGGAGGACCACTGCCTTTCGCTTGGGATATCC
TGTCTCCTCAGTTTATGTACGGAAGTAAGGCCTATGTCAAGCATCCCGCTGACATTCCTGATTACAAGAA
ACTGTCTTTCCCAGAGGGCTTTAAGTGGGAGAGAGTGATGAATTTTGAAGATGGAGGCCTGGTGACCGTG
ACACAGGACTCCTCTCTGCAGGATGGCACTCTGATCTACAAAGTCAAAATGCGCGGCACCAATTTTCCAC
CCGATGGGCCCGTGATGCAGAAGAAAACAATGGGGTGGGAGGCCAGCACTGAACGGCTGTATCCTAGAGA
CGGAGTGCTGAAGGGCGAAATCCACCAGGCCCTGAAGCTGAAAGACGGCGGCCACTACCTGGTGGAGTTC
AAAACCATCTACATGGCCAAGAAACCAGTGCAGCTGCCCGGCTATTACTATGTGGACACCAAGCTGGATA
TCACATCCCACAATGAAGACTACACCATTGTGGAACAGTATGAGAGGTCTGAAGGACGCCACCATCTGTT
TCTGTACGGCATGGATGAGCTGTATAAGTAAGAATTCGATATCAAGCTTATCGATAATCAACCTCTGGAT
TACAAAATTTGTGAAAGATTGACTGGTATTCTTAACTATGTTGCTCCTTTTACGCTATGTGGATACGCTG
CTTTAATGCCTTTGTATCATGCTATTGCTTCCCGTATGGCTTTCATTTTCTCCTCCTTGTATAAATCCTG
GTTGCTGTCTCTTTATGAGGAGTTGTGGCCCGTTGTCAGGCAACGTGGCGTGGTGTGCACTGTGTTTGCT
GACGCAACCCCCACTGGTTGGGGCATTGCCACCACCTGTCAGCTCCTTTCCGGGACTTTCGCTTTCCCCC
TCCCTATTGCCACGGCGGAACTCATCGCCGCCTGCCTTGCCCGCTGCTGGACAGGGGCTCGGCTGTTGGG
CACTGACAATTCCGTGGTGTTGTCGGGGAAATCATCGTCCTTTCCTTGGCTGCTCGCCTGTGTTGCCACC
TGGATTCTGCGCGGGACGTCCTTCTGCTACGTCCCTTCGGCCCTCAATCCAGCGGACCTTCCTTCCCGCG
GCCTGCTGCCGGCTCTGCGGCCTCTTCCGCGTCTTCGCCTTCGCCCTCAGACGAGTCGGATCTCCCTTTG
GGCCGCCTCCCCGCATCGATACCGTCGACCCGGGCGGCCGCTTCGAGCAGACATGATAAGATACATTGAT
GAGTTTGGACAAACCACAACTAGAATGCAGTGAAAAAAATGCTTTATTTGTGAAATTTGTGATGCTATTG
CTTTATTTGTAACCATTATAAGCTGCAATAAACAAGTTAACAACAACAATTGCATTCATTTTATGTTTCA
GGTTCAGGGGGAGATGTGGGAGGTTTTTTAAAGCAAGTAAAACCTCTACAAATGTGGTAAAATCGATAAG
GATCTTCCTAGAGCATGGCTACGTAGATAAGTAGCATGGCGGGTTAATCATTAACTACAAGGAACCCCTA
GTGATGGAGTTGGCCACTCCCTCTCTGCGCGCTCGCTCGCTCACTGAGGCCGGGCGACCAAAGGTCGCCC
GACGCCCGGGCTTTGCCCGGGCGGCCTCAGTGAGCGAGCGAGCGCGCAGCTGCATTAATGAATCGGCCAA
CGCGCGGGGAGAGGCGGTTTGCGTATTGGGCGCT
Features (pLannotate 1.2.2; 16 found; start..end, strand, type, name):
    182..770     -  rep_origin     ori: high-copy-number ColE1/pMB1/pBR322/pUC origin of replication
    941..1801    -  CDS            AmpR: β-lactamase; bla; confers resistance to ampicillin, carbenicillin, and related antibiotics
   1802..1906    -  promoter       AmpR promoter: bla
   1959..2387    -  rep_origin     f1 ori (sequence partly withheld): f1 bacteriophage origin of replication; arrow indicates direction of (+) strand synthesis
   2392..2461    -  CDS            lacZα (fragment): LacZα fragment of β-galactosidase; lacZ fragment
   2456..2588    -  repeat_region  AAV2 ITR (fragment): inverted terminal repeat of adeno-associated virus serotype 2 inverted
   2680..2891    +  promoter       EF-1α core promoter: core promoter for human elongation factor EF-1α
   2892..3001    +  intron         EF-1α intron A (fragment): intron upstream of the start codon of human EF-1α
   3627..3830    +  intron         EF-1α intron A: truncated intron upstream of the start codon of human EF-1α
   3858..5285    +  CDS            tdTomato: tdTomato is a basic (constitutively fluorescent) orange fluorescent protein published in 2004, derived from Discosoma sp.. It is reported to be a somewhat slowly-maturing tandem dimer with low acid sensitivity.
   5289..5313    +  misc_feature   MCS (fragment): pBluescript multiple cloning site
   5313..5901    +  misc_feature   WPRE: woodchuck hepatitis virus posttranscriptional regulatory element
   5944..6065    -  polyA_signal   SV40 poly(A) signal: SV40 polyadenylation signal
   6088..6156    -  CDS            large T antigen (fragment): large T antigen from SV40 (simian virus 40)
   6227..6360    +  repeat_region  AAV2 ITR: inverted terminal repeat of adeno-associated virus serotype 2 inverted
   6354..6410    -  CDS            lacI (fragment): lac repressor; lacI; The lac repressor binds to the lac operator to inhibit transcription in E. coli. This inhibition can be relieved by adding lactose or isopropyl-β-D-thiogalactopyranoside (IPTG).
