[The description below was written by a language model from this plasmid's Addgene catalogue record and pLannotate feature annotations shown in this document.]
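Description:
pAAV-EF1α1.1-tdTomato is a 6.4 kb AAV transfer plasmid for mammalian expression, built on the pAAV-EF1α1.1 backbone. It is propagated in E. coli through a high-copy ColE1/pUC-type origin and selected with the β-lactamase (AmpR) gene, which confers ampicillin/carbenicillin resistance. An f1 phage origin is also present. Short annotated fragments of lacZα, lacI and SV40 large T antigen are backbone or cloning remnants rather than functional genes. Recombination-deficient bacterial strains are recommended for growth, consistent with the instability typical of ITR-containing plasmids.

The expression cassette lies between two AAV2 inverted terminal repeats, which are the cis elements needed for replication and packaging of the intervening DNA into recombinant AAV particles when rep, cap and helper functions are supplied in trans. Transcription is driven by a shortened, roughly 1.1 kb version of the human EF-1α promoter, annotated as the core promoter plus portions of its first intron, and it provides strong constitutive expression in many mammalian cell types. It drives an untagged, synthetic tdTomato coding sequence of about 1.4 kb, cloned between BamHI and EcoRI sites. tdTomato is a tandem-dimer orange-red fluorescent protein derived from Discosoma, and here the codons of the two repeated halves have been varied to reduce recombination between them. A WPRE downstream of the reporter enhances transcript stability and expression, and an SV40 polyadenylation signal terminates the message.

The construct serves as a constitutive red fluorescent reporter for labelling transduced or transfected cells. It comes from a study on optogenetic control of neural populations, where such a vector could act as a fluorophore-only control or marker, although the record does not state this. The depositor notes that the fluorophore coding region was sequenced and that the construct was tested in vitro.
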