Addgene plasmid #122101: pAAV-EF1α1.1-tdTomato
Purpose: AAV-mediated expression of tdTomato under the EF1α promoter (1.1kb short version). tdTomato has codons varied to reduce recombination. Using SV40 pA signal.
Depositing lab: Edward Boyden. Depositing organization: Massachusetts Institute of Technology. Publication: Independent optical excitation of distinct neural populations. Klapoetke NC, Murata Y, Kim SS, Pulver SR, Birdsey-Benson A, Cho YK, Morimoto TK, Chuong AS, Carpenter EJ, Tian Z, Wang J, Xie Y, Yan Z, Zhang Y, Chow BY, Surek B, Melkonian M, Jayaraman V, Constantine-Paton M, Wong GK, Boyden ES. Nat Methods. 2014 Mar;11(3):338-46. doi: 10.1038/nmeth.2836. Epub 2014 Feb 9. PubMed 24509633.
Backbone
  Vector backbone: pAAV-EF1α1.1
  Backbone manufacturer: Scott Sternson lab
  Backbone size w/o insert (bp): 4980
  Total vector size (bp): 6411
  Vector type: Mammalian Expression, AAV
Growth in bacteria
  Bacterial resistance: Ampicillin, 100 μg/mL
  Growth temperature: 37°C
  Growth strain: NEB Stable
  Growth instructions: Can use DH5alpha at 37°C or Stbl3 at 30°C. Carbenicillin is preferred over ampicillin. In DH5alpha this plasmid may act more like a high copy plasmid, although in Stbl3 it may act more like a low copy plasmid.
  Copy number: High Copy
Gene/Insert
  Gene/Insert name: tdTomato
  Species: Synthetic
  Insert size (bp): 1431
  Promoter: EF1a(1.1kb short version)
  Tag / fusion protein: NA
  Cloning method: Restriction Enzyme; 5′ cloning site BamHI (not destroyed); 3′ cloning site EcoRI (not destroyed)
  Sequencing primers: 5′ ggatcttggttcattctcaag; 3′ aaagagacagcaaccagg
Terms and licenses: Academic/Nonprofit Terms; Industry Terms: Not Available to Industry
Depositor comments: The plasmid is fully sequenced in the coding sequence regions (fluorophore region). Multiple digestions were done to verify the vector structure. The construct was tested in vitro.
How to cite: pAAV-EF1α1.1-tdTomato was a gift from Edward Boyden (Addgene plasmid # 122101 ; http://n2t.net/addgene:122101 ; RRID:Addgene_122101)
